>Addgene plasmid #86963 | pcDNA3 tdTomato LIC cloning vector (6F) | addgene full sequence | sequence record 174746 | Addgene NGS Result
ATCTGCTCTGATGCCGCATAGTTAAGCCAGTATCTGCTCCCTGCTTGTGTGTTGGAGGTCGCTGAGTAGT
GCGCGAGCAAAATTTAAGCTACAACAAGGCAAGGCTTGACCGACAATTGCATGAAGAATCTGCTTAGGGT
TAGGCGTTTTGCGCTGCTTCGCGATGTACGGGCCAGATATACGCGTTGACATTGATTATTGACTAGTTAT
TAATAGTAATCAATTACGGGGTCATTAGTTCATAGCCCATATATGGAGTTCCGCGTTACATAACTTACGG
TAAATGGCCCGCCTGGCTGACCGCCCAACGACCCCCGCCCATTGACGTCAATAATGACGTATGTTCCCAT
AGTAACGCCAATAGGGACTTTCCATTGACGTCAATGGGTGGAGTATTTACGGTAAACTGCCCACTTGGCA
GTACATCAAGTGTATCATATGCCAAGTACGCCCCCTATTGACGTCAATGACGGTAAATGGCCCGCCTGGC
ATTATGCCCAGTACATGACCTTATGGGACTTTCCTACTTGGCAGTACATCTACGTATTAGTCATCGCTAT
TACCATGGTGATGCGGTTTTGGCAGTACATCAATGGGCGTGGATAGCGGTTTGACTCACGGGGATTTCCA
AGTCTCCACCCCATTGACGTCAATGGGAGTTTGTTTTGGCACCAAAATCAACGGGACTTTCCAAAATGTC
GTAACAACTCCGCCCCATTGACGCAAATGGGCGGTAGGCGTGTACGGTGGGAGGTCTATATAAGCAGAGC
TCTCTGGCTAACTAGAGAACCCACTGCTTACTGGCTTATCGAAATTAATACGACTCACTATAGGGAGACC
CAAGCTTGGTACCGAGCTCGGATCCCTACTTCCAATCCAATATTGGTAGTGGGAGCAACGGCAGCAGCGG
ATCCGTGAGTAAGGGCGAGGAAGTGATCAAAGAGTTCATGCGGTTTAAGGTGAGAATGGAAGGAAGCATG
AACGGCCACGAGTTCGAAATTGAGGGAGAAGGAGAGGGACGGCCCTACGAGGGCACCCAGACAGCCAAGC
TGAAAGTGACAAAGGGCGGGCCTCTGCCATTCGCTTGGGACATCCTGAGCCCACAGTTTATGTACGGCTC
CAAGGCCTATGTGAAACATCCAGCTGACATTCCCGATTATAAGAAACTGAGCTTCCCCGAGGGGTTTAAG
TGGGAAAGAGTGATGAACTTCGAGGACGGAGGCCTGGTGACTGTGACCCAGGACAGCTCCCTGCAGGATG
GGACCCTGATCTACAAGGTGAAAATGAGAGGGACAAATTTTCCCCCTGATGGACCTGTGATGCAGAAGAA
AACTATGGGATGGGAGGCCTCCACCGAAAGGCTGTATCCACGCGACGGGGTGCTGAAAGGAGAAATCCAC
CAGGCTCTGAAGCTGAAAGATGGGGGACATTACCTGGTGGAGTTCAAGACAATCTACATGGCCAAGAAAC
CTGTGCAGCTGCCAGGCTACTATTACGTGGACACAAAACTGGATATCACTTCACACAACGAGGACTACAC
TATTGTGGAGCAGTATGAACGGAGCGAGGGGAGACACCATCTGTTCCTGGGCCATGGGACTGGAAGTACC
GGCTCAGGGTCTAGTGGAACCGCCTCAAGCGAGGATAACAATATGGCTGTGATCAAAGAGTTCATGAGGT
TTAAGGTGCGCATGGAGGGCAGCATGAATGGGCACGAATTTGAGATTGAAGGAGAGGGCGAAGGGAGGCC
TTACGAGGGCACACAGACTGCCAAGCTGAAAGTGACCAAGGGAGGACCACTGCCTTTCGCTTGGGATATC
CTGTCTCCTCAGTTTATGTACGGAAGTAAGGCCTATGTCAAGCATCCCGCTGACATTCCTGATTACAAGA
AACTGTCTTTCCCAGAGGGCTTTAAGTGGGAGAGAGTGATGAATTTTGAAGATGGAGGCCTGGTGACCGT
GACACAGGACTCCTCTCTGCAGGATGGCACTCTGATCTACAAAGTCAAAATGCGCGGCACCAATTTTCCA
CCCGATGGGCCCGTGATGCAGAAGAAAACAATGGGGTGGGAGGCCAGCACTGAACGGCTGTATCCTAGAG
ACGGAGTGCTGAAGGGCGAAATCCACCAGGCCCTGAAGCTGAAAGACGGCGGCCACTACCTGGTGGAGTT
CAAAACCATCTACATGGCCAAGAAACCAGTGCAGCTGCCCGGCTATTACTATGTGGACACCAAGCTGGAT
ATCACATCCCACAATGAAGACTACACCATTGTGGAACAGTATGAGAGGTCTGAAGGACGCCACCATCTGT
TTCTGTACGGCATGGATGAGCTGTATAAGTAATAGTAATCTAGAGGGCCCTATTCTATAGTGTCACCTAA
ATGCTAGAGCTCGCTGATCAGCCTCGACTGTGCCTTCTAGTTGCCAGCCATCTGTTGTTTGCCCCTCCCC
CGTGCCTTCCTTGACCCTGGAAGGTGCCACTCCCACTGTCCTTTCCTAATAAAATGAGGAAATTGCATCG
CATTGTCTGAGTAGGTGTCATTCTATTCTGGGGGGTGGGGTGGGGCAGGACAGCAAGGGGGAGGATTGGG
AAGACAATAGCAGGCATGCTGGGGATGCGGTGGGCTCTATGGCTTCTGAGGCGGAAAGAACCAGCTGGGG
CTCTAGGGGGTATCCCC
[124 nt withheld, positions 2678-2801]
C
[91 nt withheld, positions 2803-2893]
A
[49 nt withheld, positions 2895-2943]
CCTTTGACGTTGGAGTCCACGTTCTTT
[37 nt withheld, positions 2971-3007]
ACCCTATCTCGGTCTATTCTTTTGATTTATAAGGGATTTTGCCGATTTCGGCCTATTGGTTAAAAAATGA
GCTGATTTAACAAAAATTTAACGCGAATTAATTCTGTGGAATGTGTGTCAGTTAGGGTGTGGAAAGTCCC
CAGGCTCCCCAGCAGGCAGAAGTATGCAAAGCATGCATCTCAATTAGTCAGCAACCAGGTGTGGAAAGTC
CCCAGGCTCCCCAGCAGGCAGAAGTATGCAAAGCATGCATCTCAATTAGTCAGCAACCATAGTCCCGCCC
CTAACTCCGCCCATCCCGCCCCTAACTCCGCCCAGTTCCGCCCATTCTCCGCCCCATGGCTGACTAATTT
TTTTTATTTATGCAGAGGCCGAGGCCGCCTCTGCCTCTGAGCTATTCCAGAAGTAGTGAGGAGGCTTTTT
TGGAGGCCTAGGCTTTTGCAAAAAGCTCCCGGGAGCTTGTATATCCATTTTCGGATCTGATCAAGAGACA
GGATGAGGATCGTTTCGCATGATTGAACAAGATGGATTGCACGCAGGTTCTCCGGCCGCTTGGGTGGAGA
GGCTATTCGGCTATGACTGGGCACAACAGACAATCGGCTGCTCTGATGCCGCCGTGTTCCGGCTGTCAGC
GCAGGGGCGCCCGGTTCTTTTTGTCAAGACCGACCTGTCCGGTGCCCTGAATGAACTGCAGGACGAGGCA
GCGCGGCTATCGTGGCTGGCCACGACGGGCGTTCCTTGCGCAGCTGTGCTCGACGTTGTCACTGAAGCGG
GAAGGGACTGGCTGCTATTGGGCGAAGTGCCGGGGCAGGATCTCCTGTCATCTCACCTTGCTCCTGCCGA
GAAAGTATCCATCATGGCTGATGCAATGCGGCGGCTGCATACGCTTGATCCGGCTACCTGCCCATTCGAC
CACCAAGCGAAACATCGCATCGAGCGAGCACGTACTCGGATGGAAGCCGGTCTTGTCGATCAGGATGATC
TGGACGAAGAGCATCAGGGGCTCGCGCCAGCCGAACTGTTCGCCAGGCTCAAGGCGCGCATGCCCGACGG
CGAGGATCTCGTCGTGACCCATGGCGATGCCTGCTTGCCGAATATCATGGTGGAAAATGGCCGCTTTTCT
GGATTCATCGACTGTGGCCGGCTGGGTGTGGCGGACCGCTATCAGGACATAGCGTTGGCTACCCGTGATA
TTGCTGAAGAGCTTGGCGGCGAATGGGCTGACCGCTTCCTCGTGCTTTACGGTATCGCCGCTCCCGATTC
GCAGCGCATCGCCTTCTATCGCCTTCTTGACGAGTTCTTCTGAGCGGGACTCTGGGGTTCGAAATGACCG
ACCAAGCGACGCCCAACCTGCCATCACGAGATTTCGATTCCACCGCCGCCTTCTATGAAAGGTTGGGCTT
CGGAATCGTTTTCCGGGACGCCGGCTGGATGATCCTCCAGCGCGGGGATCTCATGCTGGAGTTCTTCGCC
CACCCCAACTTGTTTATTGCAGCTTATAATGGTTACAAATAAAGCAATAGCATCACAAATTTCACAAATA
AAGCATTTTTTTCACTGCATTCTAGTTGTGGTTTGTCCAAACTCATCAATGTATCTTATCATGTCTGTAT
ACCGTCGACCTCTAGCTAGAGCTTGGCGTAATCATGGTCATAGCTGTTTCCTGTGTGAAATTGTTATCCG
CTCACAATTCCACACAACATACGAGCCGGAAGCATAAAGTGTAAAGCCTGGGGTGCCTAATGAGTGAGCT
AACTCACATTAATTGCGTTGCGCTCACTGCCCGCTTTCCAGTCGGGAAACCTGTCGTGCCAGCTGCATTA
ATGAATCGGCCAACGCGCGGGGAGAGGCGGTTTGCGTATTGGGCGCTCTTCCGCTTCCTCGCTCACTGAC
TCGCTGCGCTCGGTCGTTCGGCTGCGGCGAGCGGTATCAGCTCACTCAAAGGCGGTAATACGGTTATCCA
CAGAATCAGGGGATAACGCAGGAAAGAACATGTGAGCAAAAGGCCAGCAAAAGGCCAGGAACCGTAAAAA
GGCCGCGTTGCTGGCGTTTTTCCATAGGCTCCGCCCCCCTGACGAGCATCACAAAAATCGACGCTCAAGT
CAGAGGTGGCGAAACCCGACAGGACTATAAAGATACCAGGCGTTTCCCCCTGGAAGCTCCCTCGTGCGCT
CTCCTGTTCCGACCCTGCCGCTTACCGGATACCTGTCCGCCTTTCTCCCTTCGGGAAGCGTGGCGCTTTC
TCATAGCTCACGCTGTAGGTATCTCAGTTCGGTGTAGGTCGTTCGCTCCAAGCTGGGCTGTGTGCACGAA
CCCCCCGTTCAGCCCGACCGCTGCGCCTTATCCGGTAACTATCGTCTTGAGTCCAACCCGGTAAGACACG
ACTTATCGCCACTGGCAGCAGCCACTGGTAACAGGATTAGCAGAGCGAGGTATGTAGGCGGTGCTACAGA
GTTCTTGAAGTGGTGGCCTAACTACGGCTACACTAGAAGAACAGTATTTGGTATCTGCGCTCTGCTGAAG
CCAGTTACCTTCGGAAAAAGAGTTGGTAGCTCTTGATCCGGCAAACAAACCACCGCTGGTAGCGGTGGTT
TTTTTGTTTGCAAGCAGCAGATTACGCGCAGAAAAAAAGGATCTCAAGAAGATCCTTTGATCTTTTCTAC
GGGGTCTGACGCTCAGTGGAACGAAAACTCACGTTAAGGGATTTTGGTCATGAGATTATCAAAAAGGATC
TTCACCTAGATCCTTTTAAATTAAAAATGAAGTTTTAAATCAATCTAAAGTATATATGAGTAAACTTGGT
CTGACAGTTACCAATGCTTAATCAGTGAGGCACCTATCTCAGCGATCTGTCTATTTCGTTCATCCATAGT
TGCCTGACTCCCCGTCGTGTAGATAACTACGATACGGGAGGGCTTACCATCTGGCCCCAGTGCTGCAATG
ATACCGCGAGACCCACGCTCACCGGCTCCAGATTTATCAGCAATAAACCAGCCAGCCGGAAGGGCCGAGC
GCAGAAGTGGTCCTGCAACTTTATCCGCCTCCATCCAGTCTATTAATTGTTGCCGGGAAGCTAGAGTAAG
TAGTTCGCCAGTTAATAGTTTGCGCAACGTTGTTGCCATTGCTACAGGCATCGTGGTGTCACGCTCGTCG
TTTGGTATGGCTTCATTCAGCTCCGGTTCCCAACGATCAAGGCGAGTTACATGATCCCCCATGTTGTGCA
AAAAAGCGGTTAGCTCCTTCGGTCCTCCGATCGTTGTCAGAAGTAAGTTGGCCGCAGTGTTATCACTCAT
GGTTATGGCAGCACTGCATAATTCTCTTACTGTCATGCCATCCGTAAGATGCTTTTCTGTGACTGGTGAG
TACTCAACCAAGTCATTCTGAGAATAGTGTATGCGGCGACCGAGTTGCTCTTGCCCGGCGTCAATACGGG
ATAATACCGCGCCACATAGCAGAACTTTAAAAGTGCTCATCATTGGAAAACGTTCTTCGGGGCGAAAACT
CTCAAGGATCTTACCGCTGTTGAGATCCAGTTCGATGTAACCCACTCGTGCACCCAACTGATCTTCAGCA
TCTTTTACTTTCACCAGCGTTTCTGGGTGAGCAAAAACAGGAAGGCAAAATGCCGCAAAAAAGGGAATAA
GGGCGACACGGAAATGTTGAATACTCATACTCTTCCTTTTTCATTATTATTGAAGCATTTATCAGGGTTA
TTGTCTCATGAGCGGATACATATTTGAATGTATTTAGAAAAATAAACAAATAGGGGTTCCGCGCACATTT
CCCCGAAAAGTGCCACCTGACGTCGACGGATCGGGAGATCTCCCGATCCCCTATGGTGCACTCTCAGTAC
A
Features (pLannotate 1.2.2; 21 found; start..end, strand, type, name):
    188..567     +  enhancer       CMV enhancer: human cytomegalovirus immediate early enhancer
    568..771     +  promoter       CMV promoter: human cytomegalovirus (CMV) immediate early promoter
    767..800     +  LTR            5' LTR (truncated) (fragment): truncated 5' long terminal repeat (LTR) from HIV-1
    816..834     +  promoter       T7 promoter: promoter for bacteriophage T7 RNA polymerase
    915..2339    +  CDS            tdTomato: tdTomato is a basic (constitutively fluorescent) orange fluorescent protein published in 2004, derived from Discosoma sp.. It is reported to be a somewhat slowly-maturing tandem dimer with low acid sensitivity.
   2364..2382    -  promoter       SP6 promoter: promoter for bacteriophage SP6 RNA polymerase
   2408..2632    +  polyA_signal   bGH poly(A) signal: bovine growth hormone polyadenylation signal
   2636..2657    +  promoter       SV40 promoter (fragment): SV40 enhancer and early promoter
   2678..3106    +  rep_origin     f1 ori (sequence partly withheld): f1 bacteriophage origin of replication; arrow indicates direction of (+) strand synthesis
   3120..3449    +  promoter       SV40 promoter: SV40 enhancer and early promoter
   3516..4307    +  CDS            neo: KKA2_KLEPN - Also known as kan, nptII. Experimental evidence at protein level: Swiss-Prot protein existence level 1. Resistance to kanamycin, neomycin, paromomycin, ribostamycin, butirosin and gentamicin B. From Klebsiella pneumoniae.
   4331..4489    +  CDS            ble (fragment): BLE_KLEPN - Experimental evidence at protein level: Swiss-Prot protein existence level 1. Binding protein with a strong affinity to the bleomycin family of antibiotics. Binds to CL990; an antimitotic-antibiotic compound. From Klebsiella pneumoniae.
   4484..4605    +  polyA_signal   SV40 poly(A) signal: SV40 polyadenylation signal
   4678..4694    -  protein_bind   lac operator: The lac repressor binds to the lac operator to inhibit transcription in E. coli. This inhibition can be relieved by adding lactose or isopropyl-β-D-thiogalactopyranoside (IPTG). lac repressor encoded by lacI
   4702..4732    -  promoter       lac promoter: promoter for the E. coli lac operon
   4747..4768    -  protein_bind   CAP binding site: CAP binding activates transcription in the presence of cAMP. E. coli catabolite activator protein
   4781..4873    -  CDS            lacI (fragment): lac repressor; lacI; The lac repressor binds to the lac operator to inhibit transcription in E. coli. This inhibition can be relieved by adding lactose or isopropyl-β-D-thiogalactopyranoside (IPTG).
   5056..5644    -  rep_origin     ori: high-copy-number ColE1/pMB1/pBR322/pUC origin of replication
   5815..6675    -  CDS            AmpR: β-lactamase; bla; confers resistance to ampicillin, carbenicillin, and related antibiotics
   6676..6780    -  promoter       AmpR promoter: bla
   6839..33      -  misc_feature   bom (fragment) (across the origin): basis of mobility region from pBR322
