[The description below was written by a language model from this plasmid's Addgene catalogue record and pLannotate feature annotations shown in this document.]
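Description:
pcDNA3 tdTomato LIC cloning vector (6F) is an empty mammalian expression backbone derived from pcDNA3, about 6.9 kb, designed for ligation-independent cloning of an open reading frame upstream of, and in frame with, a tdTomato coding sequence. It carries no gene of interest. The user's insert is placed between the promoter region and tdTomato so that the expressed protein bears the tandem-dimer orange-red fluorescent protein at its C-terminus. For this reason the insert must be supplied without a stop codon, and the forward LIC tail provides a Kozak-type context around the start codon. The vector is linearized at an SspI site and both vector and PCR product are treated with T4 polymerase to generate complementary single-stranded overhangs that anneal without ligase. The tdTomato sequence was taken from an earlier AAV Chronos-tdTomato plasmid.

Expression in mammalian cells is driven by the human CMV immediate-early enhancer and promoter and terminated by the bovine growth hormone polyadenylation signal. T7 and SP6 phage promoters flank the cloning/tdTomato region, as is usual for pcDNA3. A separate SV40 early promoter–neo–SV40 poly(A) cassette confers G418 resistance for selecting stable transfectants. In E. coli the plasmid replicates at high copy from a ColE1/pUC-type origin and is selected with ampicillin through the β-lactamase gene, and an f1 origin is also present. The short HIV-1 LTR, ble, lacI and bom fragments in the automated annotation appear to be backbone remnants or incidental matches rather than functional parts. The vector is typically used to make fluorescent fusion proteins for localization or expression monitoring in transfected mammalian cells.
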