Addgene plasmid #86963: pcDNA3 tdTomato LIC cloning vector (6F)
Purpose: (Empty Backbone) Empty LIC vector; adds a tdTomato gene to the C-terminus of your protein of interest.
Depositing lab: Chris Jeans. Depositing organization: University of California, Berkeley.
Backbone
  Vector backbone: pcDNA3
  Backbone size (bp): 6859
  Vector type: Mammalian Expression
  Promoter: CMV
  Selectable markers: Neomycin (select with G418)
  Tag / fusion protein: tdTomato (C terminal on backbone)
Growth in bacteria
  Bacterial resistance: Ampicillin, 100 μg/mL
  Growth temperature: 37°C
  Growth strain: NEB Stable
  Copy number: High Copy
Gene/Insert
  Cloning method: Ligation Independent Cloning
  Sequencing primers: 5′ CMV F (5'cgcaaatgggcggtaggcgtg)
Resource information
  A portion of this plasmid was derived from a plasmid made by: The sequence for tdTomato came from Addgene #62726 (pAAV-Syn-Chronos-tdTomato).
Terms and licenses: Academic/Nonprofit Terms; Industry Terms: Not Available to Industry
Depositor comments: This is an empty LIC vector derived from pcDNA3. It adds an tdTomato gene to the C-terminus of your protein of interest. To clone into this vector, add the following tags to your PCR primers: LIC vKoz Forward tag 5’-TACTTCCAATCCAATGCCACC(ATG) LIC vGFP Reverse tag 5’-CTCCCACTACCAATGCC Do NOT include a stop codon with your reverse primer. T4-treat PCR with dCTP. Linearize vector with SspI, then T4-treat with dGTP. Can verify the presence of insert by digesting with HindIII and XbaI. For more information, please see our website: http://qb3.berkeley.edu/qb3/macrolab/
How to cite: pcDNA3 tdTomato LIC cloning vector (6F) was a gift from Chris Jeans (Addgene plasmid # 86963 ; http://n2t.net/addgene:86963 ; RRID:Addgene_86963)
